>Addgene plasmid #44118 | pcDNA4-TO-Puromycin-mVenus-MAP | depositor full sequence | sequence record 59658 | pcDNA4-TO-Puromycin-mVenus-MAP sequence 6253 bps
ACGGATCGGGAGATCTCCCGATCCCCTATGGTGCACTCTCAGTACAATCTGCTCTGATGCCGCATAGTTA
AGCCAGTATCTGCTCCCTGCTTGTGTGTTGGAGGTCGCTGAGTAGTGCGCGAGCAAAATTTAAGCTACAA
CAAGGCAAGGCTTGACCGACAATTGCATGAAGAATCTGCTTAGGGTTAGGCGTTTTGCGCTGCTTCGCGA
TGTACGGGCCAGATATACGCGTTGACATTGATTATTGACTAGTTATTAATAGTAATCAATTACGGGGTCA
TTAGTTCATAGCCCATATATGGAGTTCCGCGTTACATAACTTACGGTAAATGGCCCGCCTGGCTGACCGC
CCAACGACCCCCGCCCATTGACGTCAATAATGACGTATGTTCCCATAGTAACGCCAATAGGGACTTTCCA
TTGACGTCAATGGGTGGAGTATTTACGGTAAACTGCCCACTTGGCAGTACATCAAGTGTATCATATGCCA
AGTACGCCCCCTATTGACGTCAATGACGGTAAATGGCCCGCCTGGCATTATGCCCAGTACATGACCTTAT
GGGACTTTCCTACTTGGCAGTACATCTACGTATTAGTCATCGCTATTACCATGGTGATGCGGTTTTGGCA
GTACATCAATGGGCGTGGATAGCGGTTTGACTCACGGGGATTTCCAAGTCTCCACCCCATTGACGTCAAT
GGGAGTTTGTTTTGGAACCAAAATCAACGGGACTTTCCAAAATGTCGTAACAACTCCGCCCCATTGACGC
AAATGGGCGGTAGGCGTGTACGGTGGGAGGTCTATATAAGCAGAGCTCTCCCTATCAGTGATAGAGATCT
CCCTATCAGTGATAGAGATCGTCGACGAGCTCGTTTAGTGAACCGTCAGATCGCCTGGAGACGCCATCCA
CGCTGTTTTGACCTCCATAGAAGACACCGGGACCGATCCAGCCTCCGGACTCTAGCGTTTAAACTTAAGC
TTGGTACCGAGCTCGGATCCACTAGTCCAGTGTGGTGGAATTCTGCAGATATCCAGCACAGTGGCGGCCG
CGGCAGCAGCATGGTGAGCAAGGGCGAGGAGCTGTTCACCGGGGTGGTGCCCATCCTGGTCGAGCTGGAC
GGCGACGTAAACGGCCACAAGTTCAGCGTGTCCGGCGAGGGCGAGGGCGATGCCACCTACGGCAAGCTGA
CCCTGAAGCTGATCTGCACCACCGGCAAGCTGCCCGTGCCCTGGCCCACCCTCGTGACCACCCTGGGCTA
CGGCCTGCAGTGCTTCGCCCGCTACCCCGACCACATGAAGCAGCACGACTTCTTCAAGTCCGCCATGCCC
GAAGGCTACGTCCAGGAGCGCACCATCTTCTTCAAGGACGACGGCAACTACAAGACCCGCGCCGAGGTGA
AGTTCGAGGGCGACACCCTGGTGAACCGCATCGAGCTGAAGGGCATCGACTTCAAGGAGGACGGCAACAT
CCTGGGGCACAAGCTGGAGTACAACTACAACAGCCACAACGTCTATATCACCGCCGACAAGCAGAAGAAC
GGCATCAAGGCCAACTTCAAGATCCGCCACAACATCGAGGACGGCAGCCTCGAGTCCGCTCATCACCATC
ACCATCACCATCACGGCAGCGCCATGGACGAGAAGACCACCGGCTGGCGGGGCGGCCACGTGGTGGAGGG
CCTGGCCGGCGAGCTGGAGCAGCTGCGGGCCAGGCTGGAGCACCACCCTCAGGGCCAGCGGGAGCCCTCC
GGCGGCGGTAGCGCTGACTACAAAGACGATGACGACAAGGGCAGCGCTAGCAGCGGCGGCGGCGTGCAGC
TCGCCGACCACTACCAGCAGAACACCCCCATCGGCGACGGCCCCGTGCTGCTGCCCGACAACCACTACCT
GAGCTACCAGTCCAAGCTGAGCAAAGACCCCAACGAGAAGCGCGATCACATGGTCCTGAAGGAGCGCGTG
ACCGCCGCCGGGATCACTCTCGGCATGGACGAGCTGTACAAGTAATCTAGAGGGCCCGTTTAAACCCGCT
GATCAGCCTCGACTGTGCCTTCTAGTTGCCAGCCATCTGTTGTTTGCCCCTCCCCCGTGCCTTCCTTGAC
CCTGGAAGGTGCCACTCCCACTGTCCTTTCCTAATAAAATGAGGAAATTGCATCGCATTGTCTGAGTAGG
TGTCATTCTATTCTGGGGGGTGGGGTGGGGCAGGACAGCAAGGGGGAGGATTGGGAAGACAATAGCAGGC
ATGCTGGGGATGCGGTGGGCTCTATGGCTTCTGAGGCGGAAAGAACCAGCTGGGGCTCTAGGGGGTATCC
CC
[124 nt withheld, positions 2313-2436]
C
[91 nt withheld, positions 2438-2528]
A
[49 nt withheld, positions 2530-2578]
CCTTTGACGTTGGAGTCCACGTTCTTT
[37 nt withheld, positions 2606-2642]
ACCCTATCTCGGTCTATTCTTTTGATTTATAAGGGATTTTGCCGATTTCGGCCTATTGGTTAAAAAATGA
GCTGATTTAACAAAAATTTAACGCGAATTAATTCTGTGGAATGTGTGTCAGTTAGGGTGTGGAAAGTCCC
CAGGCTCCCCAGCAGGCAGAAGTATGCAAAGCATGCATCTCAATTAGTCAGCAACCAGGTGTGGAAAGTC
CCCAGGCTCCCCAGCAGGCAGAAGTATGCAAAGCATGCATCTCAATTAGTCAGCAACCATAGTCCCGCCC
CTAACTCCGCCCATCCCGCCCCTAACTCCGCCCAGTTCCGCCCATTCTCCGCCCCATGGCTGACTAATTT
TTTTTATTTATGCAGAGGCCGAGGCCGCCTCTGCCTCTGAGCTATTCCAGAAGTAGTGAGGAGGCTTTTT
TGGAGGCCTAGGAGGCCGAGGCCGCCTCTGCCTCTGAGCTATTCCAGAAGTAGTGAGGAGGCTTTTTTGG
AGGCCTAGGCTTTTGCAAAAAGCTCCCGGGAGCTTGTATATCCATTTTCGGATCTGATCAGCACGTGATG
ACCGAGTACAAGCCCACGGTGCGCCTCGCCACCCGCGACGACGTCCCCCGGGCCGTACGCACCCTCGCCG
CCGCGTTCGCCGACTACCCCGCCACGCGCCACACCGTCGACCCGGACCGCCACATCGAGCGGGTCACCGA
GCTGCAAGAACTCTTCCTCACGCGCGTCGGGCTCGACATCGGCAAGGTGTGGGTCGCGGACGACGGCGCC
GCGGTGGCGGTCTGGACCACGCCGGAGAGCGTCGAAGCGGGGGCGGTGTTCGCCGAGATCGGCCCGCGCA
TGGCCGAGTTGAGCGGTTCCCGGCTGGCCGCGCAGCAACAGATGGAAGGCCTCCTGGCGCCGCACCGGCC
CAAGGAGCCCGCGTGGTTCCTGGCCACCGTCGGCGTCTCGCCCGACCACCAGGGCAAGGGTCTGGGCAGC
GCCGTCGTGCTCCCCGGAGTGGAGGCGGCCGAGCGCGCCGGGGTGCCCGCCTTCCTGGAGACCTCCGCGC
CCCGCAACCTCCCCTTCTACGAGCGGCTCGGCTTCACCGTCACCGCCGACGTCGAGGTGCCCGAAGGACC
GCGCACCTGGTGCATGACCCGCAAGCCCGGTGCCTGACACGTGCTACGAGATTTCGATTCCACCGCCGCC
TTCTATGAAAGGTTGGGCTTCGGAATCGTTTTCCGGGACGCCGGCTGGATGATCCTCCAGCGCGGGGATC
TCATGCTGGAGTTCTTCGCCCACCCCAACTTGTTTATTGCAGCTTATAATGGTTACAAATAAAGCAATAG
CATCACAAATTTCACAAATAAAGCATTTTTTTCACTGCATTCTAGTTGTGGTTTGTCCAAACTCATCAAT
GTATCTTATCATGTCTGTATACCGTCGACCTCTAGCTAGAGCTTGGCGTAATCATGGTCATAGCTGTTTC
CTGTGTGAAATTGTTATCCGCTCACAATTCCACACAACATACGAGCCGGAAGCATAAAGTGTAAAGCCTG
GGGTGCCTAATGAGTGAGCTAACTCACATTAATTGCGTTGCGCTCACTGCCCGCTTTCCAGTCGGGAAAC
CTGTCGTGCCAGCTGCATTAATGAATCGGCCAACGCGCGGGGAGAGGCGGTTTGCGTATTGGGCGCTCTT
CCGCTTCCTCGCTCACTGACTCGCTGCGCTCGGTCGTTCGGCTGCGGCGAGCGGTATCAGCTCACTCAAA
GGCGGTAATACGGTTATCCACAGAATCAGGGGATAACGCAGGAAAGAACATGTGAGCAAAAGGCCAGCAA
AAGGCCAGGAACCGTAAAAAGGCCGCGTTGCTGGCGTTTTTCCATAGGCTCCGCCCCCCTGACGAGCATC
ACAAAAATCGACGCTCAAGTCAGAGGTGGCGAAACCCGACAGGACTATAAAGATACCAGGCGTTTCCCCC
TGGAAGCTCCCTCGTGCGCTCTCCTGTTCCGACCCTGCCGCTTACCGGATACCTGTCCGCCTTTCTCCCT
TCGGGAAGCGTGGCGCTTTCTCATAGCTCACGCTGTAGGTATCTCAGTTCGGTGTAGGTCGTTCGCTCCA
AGCTGGGCTGTGTGCACGAACCCCCCGTTCAGCCCGACCGCTGCGCCTTATCCGGTAACTATCGTCTTGA
GTCCAACCCGGTAAGACACGACTTATCGCCACTGGCAGCAGCCACTGGTAACAGGATTAGCAGAGCGAGG
TATGTAGGCGGTGCTACAGAGTTCTTGAAGTGGTGGCCTAACTACGGCTACACTAGAAGAACAGTATTTG
GTATCTGCGCTCTGCTGAAGCCAGTTACCTTCGGAAAAAGAGTTGGTAGCTCTTGATCCGGCAAACAAAC
CACCGCTGGTAGCGGTTTTTTTGTTTGCAAGCAGCAGATTACGCGCAGAAAAAAAGGATCTCAAGAAGAT
CCTTTGATCTTTTCTACGGGGTCTGACGCTCAGTGGAACGAAAACTCACGTTAAGGGATTTTGGTCATGA
GATTATCAAAAAGGATCTTCACCTAGATCCTTTTAAATTAAAAATGAAGTTTTAAATCAATCTAAAGTAT
ATATGAGTAAACTTGGTCTGACAGTTACCAATGCTTAATCAGTGAGGCACCTATCTCAGCGATCTGTCTA
TTTCGTTCATCCATAGTTGCCTGACTCCCCGTCGTGTAGATAACTACGATACGGGAGGGCTTACCATCTG
GCCCCAGTGCTGCAATGATACCGCGAGACCCACGCTCACCGGCTCCAGATTTATCAGCAATAAACCAGCC
AGCCGGAAGGGCCGAGCGCAGAAGTGGTCCTGCAACTTTATCCGCCTCCATCCAGTCTATTAATTGTTGC
CGGGAAGCTAGAGTAAGTAGTTCGCCAGTTAATAGTTTGCGCAACGTTGTTGCCATTGCTACAGGCATCG
TGGTGTCACGCTCGTCGTTTGGTATGGCTTCATTCAGCTCCGGTTCCCAACGATCAAGGCGAGTTACATG
ATCCCCCATGTTGTGCAAAAAAGCGGTTAGCTCCTTCGGTCCTCCGATCGTTGTCAGAAGTAAGTTGGCC
GCAGTGTTATCACTCATGGTTATGGCAGCACTGCATAATTCTCTTACTGTCATGCCATCCGTAAGATGCT
TTTCTGTGACTGGTGAGTACTCAACCAAGTCATTCTGAGAATAGTGTATGCGGCGACCGAGTTGCTCTTG
CCCGGCGTCAATACGGGATAATACCGCGCCACATAGCAGAACTTTAAAAGTGCTCATCATTGGAAAACGT
TCTTCGGGGCGAAAACTCTCAAGGATCTTACCGCTGTTGAGATCCAGTTCGATGTAACCCACTCGTGCAC
CCAACTGATCTTCAGCATCTTTTACTTTCACCAGCGTTTCTGGGTGAGCAAAAACAGGAAGGCAAAATGC
CGCAAAAAAGGGAATAAGGGCGACACGGAAATGTTGAATACTCATACTCTTCCTTTTTCAATATTATTGA
AGCATTTATCAGGGTTATTGTCTCATGAGCGGATACATATTTGAATGTATTTAGAAAAATAAACAAATAG
GGGTTCCGCGCACATTTCCCCGAAAAGTGCCACCTGACGTC
Features (pLannotate 1.2.2; 26 found; start..end, strand, type, name):
     27..79      -  misc_feature   bom (fragment): basis of mobility region from pBR322
    234..613     +  enhancer       CMV enhancer: human cytomegalovirus immediate early enhancer
    686..703     -  promoter       CMV promoter (fragment): human cytomegalovirus (CMV) immediate early promoter
    766..817     +  promoter       CMVd2 promoter: truncated human cytomegalovirus (CMV) immediate early promoter that yields moderately reduced expression relative to the full-length promoter
    819..838     +  promoter       PLtetO-1 promoter (fragment): modified phage lambda PL promoter with tet operator sites (Lutz and Bujard, 1997)
    840..859     +  promoter       PLtetO-1 promoter (fragment): modified phage lambda PL promoter with tet operator sites (Lutz and Bujard, 1997)
    867..900     +  promoter       TRE3GV promoter (fragment): 3rd-generation Tet-responsive promoter that can be activated by binding of Tet-On® 3G, optimized for retroviral and lentiviral vectors
   1061..1579    +  CDS            VN173: N-terminal fragment of mVenus for use in bimolecular fluorescence complementation (BiFC) (Kodama and Hu, 2010)
   1601..1621    +  CDS            7xHis: 6xHis affinity tag
   1634..1747    +  CDS            SBP: streptavidin-binding peptide selected from a peptide library; binds streptavidin with nanomolar affinity (Keefe et al., 2001)
   1807..2002    +  CDS            VC155 (fragment): C-terminal fragment of mVenus for use in bimolecular fluorescence complementation (BiFC) (Kodama and Hu, 2010)
   2043..2267    +  polyA_signal   bGH poly(A) signal: bovine growth hormone polyadenylation signal
   2271..2292    +  promoter       SV40 promoter (fragment): SV40 enhancer and early promoter
   2313..2741    +  rep_origin     f1 ori (sequence partly withheld): f1 bacteriophage origin of replication; arrow indicates direction of (+) strand synthesis
   2755..3074    +  promoter       SV40 promoter: SV40 enhancer and early promoter
   3074..3151    +  promoter       SV40 promoter (fragment): SV40 early promoter
   3200..3799    +  CDS            PuroR: puromycin N-acetyltransferase; pac from Streptomyces alboniger; confers resistance to puromycin
   3809..3934    +  CDS            ble (fragment): BLE_KLEPN - Experimental evidence at protein level: Swiss-Prot protein existence level 1. Binding protein with a strong affinity to the bleomycin family of antibiotics. Binds to CL990; an antimitotic-antibiotic compound. From Klebsiella pneumoniae.
   3929..4050    +  polyA_signal   SV40 poly(A) signal: SV40 polyadenylation signal
   4123..4139    -  protein_bind   lac operator: The lac repressor binds to the lac operator to inhibit transcription in E. coli. This inhibition can be relieved by adding lactose or isopropyl-β-D-thiogalactopyranoside (IPTG). lac repressor encoded by lacI
   4147..4177    -  promoter       lac promoter: promoter for the E. coli lac operon
   4192..4213    -  protein_bind   CAP binding site: CAP binding activates transcription in the presence of cAMP. E. coli catabolite activator protein
   4226..4318    -  CDS            lacI (fragment): lac repressor; lacI; The lac repressor binds to the lac operator to inhibit transcription in E. coli. This inhibition can be relieved by adding lactose or isopropyl-β-D-thiogalactopyranoside (IPTG).
   4501..5086    -  rep_origin     ori: high-copy-number ColE1/pMB1/pBR322/pUC origin of replication
   5257..6117    -  CDS            AmpR: β-lactamase; bla; confers resistance to ampicillin, carbenicillin, and related antibiotics
   6118..6222    -  promoter       AmpR promoter: bla
