[The description below was written by a language model from this plasmid's Addgene catalogue record and pLannotate feature annotations shown in this document.]
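Description:
pcDNA4-TO-Puromycin-mVenus-MAP is an empty mammalian expression backbone derived from Invitrogen's pcDNA4/TO, designed for attaching a fluorescent, multifunctional tandem affinity purification tag to a protein of interest. It is propagated in E. coli as a high-copy plasmid through a ColE1/pUC-type origin with ampicillin selection (AmpR under its own bla promoter), and it also carries an f1 origin. For selection in mammalian cells, the original Zeocin marker was replaced with a puromycin N-acetyltransferase gene driven by the SV40 enhancer/early promoter and terminated by the SV40 poly(A) signal. A short residual fragment of the ble coding sequence downstream of PuroR is a remnant of that swap.

The expression cassette uses the CMV immediate early enhancer and promoter followed by tet operator sequences. The annotation software labels these as PLtetO-1 and TRE3G fragments, but they correspond to the tetracycline-operator arrangement of the TO backbone, which allows repression in cells expressing the Tet repressor and induction with tetracycline. Downstream lies the mVenus-MAP tag, inserted as a NotI/XbaI fragment and followed by the bGH polyadenylation signal. In this tag, mVenus is interrupted internally by a His8-SBP-FLAG module, which is why the feature table shows N- and C-terminal Venus segments flanking a His tag and the streptavidin-binding peptide; the FLAG epitope is stated in the record but not separately annotated.

A gene cloned by restriction enzymes upstream of the tag yields a C-terminally tagged fusion. The fusion can be visualised by fluorescence and purified in sequential affinity steps, for example for proteomic analysis of interacting proteins.
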