Addgene plasmid #44118: pcDNA4-TO-Puromycin-mVenus-MAP
Purpose: (Empty Backbone)
Depositing lab: Dannel McCollum. Depositing organization: University of Massachusetts, Worcester. Publication: A highly efficient multifunctional tandem affinity purification approach applicable to diverse organisms. Ma H, McLean JR, Chao LF, Mana-Capelli S, Paramasivam M, Hagstrom KA, Gould KL, McCollum D. Mol Cell Proteomics. 2012 Aug;11(8):501-11. doi: 10.1074/mcp.O111.016246. Epub 2012 Apr 3. PubMed 22474084.
Backbone
  Vector backbone: pcDNA4-TO
  Backbone manufacturer: Invitrogen
  Backbone size (bp): 6253
  Modifications to backbone: Fluorescent protein mVenus was modified by insertion of the His8-SBP-FLAG tandem tag and then inserted as a NotI/XbaI fragment into pcDNA4-TO-Puromycin vector, which had the Zeocin selection marker in pcDNA4/TO (Invitrogen) replaced by Puromycin.
  Vector type: Mammalian Expression
  Selectable markers: Puromycin
  Tag / fusion protein: mVenus-MAP (C terminal on insert)
Growth in bacteria
  Bacterial resistance: Ampicillin, 100 μg/mL
  Growth temperature: 37°C
  Growth strain: Top10
  Copy number: High Copy
Gene/Insert
  Cloning method: Restriction Enzyme
Terms and licenses: Academic/Nonprofit Terms; Industry Terms: Not Available to Industry
How to cite: pcDNA4-TO-Puromycin-mVenus-MAP was a gift from Dannel McCollum (Addgene plasmid # 44118 ; http://n2t.net/addgene:44118 ; RRID:Addgene_44118)
