>Addgene plasmid #44118 | pcDNA4-TO-Puromycin-mVenus-MAP | addgene partial sequence | sequence record 61141 | SV40pro_F
CTTTTTTGGAGGCCTAGGCTTTTGCAAAAAGCTCCCGGGAGCTTGTATATCCATTTTCGGATCTGATCAG
CACGTGATGACCGAGTACAAGCCCACGGTGCGCCTCGCCACCCGCGACGACGTCCCCCGGGCCGTACGCA
CCCTCGCCGCCGCGTTCGCCGACTACCCCGCCACGCGCCACACCGTCGACCCGGACCGCCACATCGAGCG
GGTCACCGAGCTGCAAGAACTCTTCCTCACGCGCGTCGGGCTCGACATCGGCAAGGTGTGGGTCGCGGAC
GACGGCGCCGCGGTGGCGGTCTGGACCACGCCGGAGAGCGTCGAAGCGGGGGCGGTGTTCGCCGAGATCG
GCCCGCGCATGGCCGAGTTGAGCGGTTCCCGGCTGGCCGCGCAGCAACAGATGGAAGGCCTCCTGGCGCC
GCACCGGCCCAAGGAGCCCGCGTGGTTCCTGGCCACCGTCGGCGTCTCGCCCGACCACCAGGGCAAGGGT
CTGGGCAGCGCCGTCGTGCTCCCCGGAGTGGAGGCGGCCGAGCGCGCCGGGGTGCCCGCCTTCCTGGAGA
CCTCCGCGCCCCGCAACCTCCCCTTCTACGAGCGGCTCGGCTTCACCGTCACCGCCGACGTCGAGGTGCC
CGAAGGACCGCGCACCTGGTGCATGACCCGCAAGCCCGGTGCCTGACACGTGCTACGAGATTTCGATTCC
ACCGCCGCCTTCTATGAAAGGTTGGGCTTCGGAATCGTTTTCCGGGACGCCGGCTGGATGATCCTCCAGC
GCGGG
