>Addgene plasmid #44118 | pcDNA4-TO-Puromycin-mVenus-MAP | addgene partial sequence | sequence record 61144 | BGH_rev
AGCTCGTCCATGCCGAGAGTGATCCCGGCGGCGGTCACGCGCTCCTTCAGGACCATGTGATCGCGCTTCT
CGTTGGGGTCTTTGCTCAGCTTGGACTGGTAGCTCAGGTAGTGGTTGTCGGGCAGCAGCACGGGGCCGTC
GCCGATGGGGGTGTTCTGCTGGTAGTGGTCGGCGAGCTGCACGCCGCCGCCGCTGCTAGCGCTGCCCTTG
TCGTCATCGTCTTTATAGTCAGCGCTACCGCCGCCGGAGGGCTCCCGCTGGCCCTGAGGGTGGTGCTCCA
GCCTGGCCCGCAGCTGCTCCAGCTCGCCGGCCAGGCCCTCCACCACGTGGCCGCCCCGCCAGCCGGTGGT
CTTCTCGTCCATGGCGCTGCCGTGATGGTGATGGTGATGGTGATGAGCGGACTCGAGGCTGCCGTCCTCG
ATGTTGTGGCGGATCTTGAAGTTGGCCTTGATGCCGTTCTTCTGCTTGTCGGCGGTGATATAGACGTTGT
GGCTGTTGTAGTTGTACTCCAGCTTGTGCCCCAGGATGTTGCCGTCCTCCTTGAAGTCGATGCCCTTCAG
CTCGATGCGGTTCACCAGGGTGTCGCCCTCGAACTTCACCTCGGCGCGGGTCTTGTAGTTGCCGTCGTCC
TTGAAGAAGATGGTGCGCTCCTGGACGTAGCCTTCGGGCATGGCGGACTTGAAGAAGTCGTGCTGCTTCA
TGTGGTCGGGGTAGCGGGCGAAGCACTGCAGGCCGTAGCCCAGGGTGGTCACGAGGGTGGGCCAGGGCAC
GGGCA
